Addgene plasmid #45047: pCDNA-FRT-FAK0
Purpose: FAK fret sensor without helix
Depositing lab: Sivaraj Sivaramakrishnan. Depositing organization: University of Michigan. Publication: Visualizing and manipulating focal adhesion kinase regulation in live cells. Ritt M, Guan JL, Sivaramakrishnan S. J Biol Chem. 2013 Mar 29;288(13):8875-86. doi: 10.1074/jbc.M112.421164. Epub 2013 Feb 7. PubMed 23393139.
Backbone
  Vector backbone: pcDNA-5/FRT
  Backbone manufacturer: Invitrogen
  Backbone size w/o insert (bp): 5002
  Total vector size (bp): 9812
  Vector type: Mammalian Expression
  Selectable markers: Hygromycin
Growth in bacteria
  Bacterial resistance: Ampicillin, 100 μg/mL
  Growth temperature: 37°C
  Growth strain: DH5alpha
  Copy number: High Copy
Gene/Insert
  Gene/Insert name: Focal Adhesion Kinase (alt name: FAK)
  Species: G. gallus (chicken), Synthetic
  Insert size (bp): 4810
  Promoter: CMV
  Tag / fusion protein: FLAG (N terminal on insert); mCitrine (N terminal on insert); mCerulean (C terminal on insert)
  Cloning method: Restriction Enzyme; 5′ cloning site HindIII (not destroyed); 3′ cloning site NotI (not destroyed)
  Sequencing primers: 5′ T7; 3′ BGHR
Terms and licenses: Academic/Nonprofit Terms; Industry Terms: Not Available to Industry
Depositor comments: Discrepancies between QC and full sequence are of no functional consequence
How to cite: pCDNA-FRT-FAK0 was a gift from Sivaraj Sivaramakrishnan (Addgene plasmid # 45047 ; http://n2t.net/addgene:45047 ; RRID:Addgene_45047)
