[The description below was written by a language model from this plasmid's Addgene catalogue record and pLannotate feature annotations shown in this document.]
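Description:
pCDNA-FRT-FAK0 is a mammalian expression plasmid built on the Invitrogen pcDNA5/FRT backbone and encoding a FRET-based biosensor of focal adhesion kinase (FAK). It is propagated in E. coli through a high-copy ColE1/pUC-type origin with ampicillin selection (AmpR under its own bla promoter). A partial f1 origin and lac promoter/operator remnants are also annotated as backbone sequence.

The roughly 4.8 kb insert, cloned between HindIII and NotI, is driven by the CMV immediate-early enhancer and promoter and terminated by the bovine growth hormone polyadenylation signal, with a T7 promoter lying upstream of the coding region. According to the record, the fusion carries an N-terminal FLAG tag and mCitrine, followed by chicken FAK (PTK2), with mCerulean at the C-terminal end. The feature table annotates mCitrine and a single long PTK2 span but does not mark mCerulean or FLAG separately. That span is longer than FAK alone would be expected to be, so it may include the cerulean sequence, although the annotation does not confirm this. mCerulean and mCitrine form a donor/acceptor pair, so changes in FAK conformation should alter energy transfer between them. The stated purpose, "FAK fret sensor without helix", indicates that this version lacks a helical element, but the record does not describe that element further.

Downstream of the expression cassette, an FRT site directly precedes a hygromycin resistance gene with an SV40 polyadenylation signal. In the Flp-In arrangement this marker lacks its own promoter, so Flp-mediated integration at a genomic FRT site activates it and allows selection of isogenic stable lines. The plasmid can also be used for transient transfection to image FAK regulation in live cells.
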