Features (pLannotate 1.2.2; 21 found; start..end, strand, type, name):
     28..80      -  misc_feature   bom (fragment): basis of mobility region from pBR322
    235..614     +  enhancer       CMV enhancer: human cytomegalovirus immediate early enhancer
    615..818     +  promoter       CMV promoter: human cytomegalovirus (CMV) immediate early promoter
    814..847     +  LTR            5' LTR (truncated) (fragment): truncated 5' long terminal repeat (LTR) from HIV-1
    863..881     +  promoter       T7 promoter: promoter for bacteriophage T7 RNA polymerase
    962..1675    +  CDS            mCitrine: mCitrine is a basic (constitutively fluorescent) yellow fluorescent protein published in 2001, derived from Aequorea victoria.
   1727..5716    +  CDS            PTK2 (sequence partly withheld): FAK1_CHICK - Also known as FAK, FAK1. Experimental evidence at protein level: Swiss-Prot protein existence level 1. Non-receptor protein-tyrosine kinase that plays an essential role in regulating cell migration, adhesion, spreading, reorganization of the actin cytoskeleton, formation and disassembly of focal adhesions and cell protrusions, cell cycle progression, cell proliferation and apoptosis. Required for early embryonic development, embryonic angiogenesis, normal cardiomyocyte migration and proliferation, and normal heart development. Regulates axon growth and neuronal cell migration, axo
   5770..5994    +  polyA_signal   bGH poly(A) signal: bovine growth hormone polyadenylation signal
   5998..6019    +  promoter       SV40 promoter (fragment): SV40 enhancer and early promoter
   6040..6273    +  rep_origin     f1 ori (fragment) (sequence partly withheld): f1 bacteriophage origin of replication; arrow indicates direction of (+) strand synthesis
   6278..6325    +  protein_bind   FRT: FLP-mediated recombination occurs in the 8-bp core sequence TCTAGAAA (Turan and Bode, 2011). FLP recombinase from the Saccharomyces cerevisiae 2μ plasmid
   6333..7355    +  CDS            HygR: aminoglycoside phosphotransferase from E. coli; aph(4)-Ia; confers resistance to hygromycin
   7365..7490    +  CDS            ble (fragment): BLE_KLEPN - Experimental evidence at protein level: Swiss-Prot protein existence level 1. Binding protein with a strong affinity to the bleomycin family of antibiotics. Binds to CL990; an antimitotic-antibiotic compound. From Klebsiella pneumoniae.
   7485..7606    +  polyA_signal   SV40 poly(A) signal: SV40 polyadenylation signal
   7679..7695    -  protein_bind   lac operator: The lac repressor binds to the lac operator to inhibit transcription in E. coli. This inhibition can be relieved by adding lactose or isopropyl-β-D-thiogalactopyranoside (IPTG). lac repressor encoded by lacI
   7703..7733    -  promoter       lac promoter: promoter for the E. coli lac operon
   7748..7769    -  protein_bind   CAP binding site: CAP binding activates transcription in the presence of cAMP. E. coli catabolite activator protein
   7782..7874    -  CDS            lacI (fragment): lac repressor; lacI; The lac repressor binds to the lac operator to inhibit transcription in E. coli. This inhibition can be relieved by adding lactose or isopropyl-β-D-thiogalactopyranoside (IPTG).
   8057..8645    -  rep_origin     ori: high-copy-number ColE1/pMB1/pBR322/pUC origin of replication
   8816..9676    -  CDS            AmpR: β-lactamase; bla; confers resistance to ampicillin, carbenicillin, and related antibiotics
   9677..9781    -  promoter       AmpR promoter: bla
>Addgene plasmid #45047 | pCDNA-FRT-FAK0 | depositor full sequence | sequence record 91599 | pCDNA-FRT-FAK0 sequence 9812 bps
GACGGATCGGGAGATCTCCCGATCCCCTATGGTGCACTCTCAGTACAATCTGCTCTGATGCCGCATAGTT
AAGCCAGTATCTGCTCCCTGCTTGTGTGTTGGAGGTCGCTGAGTAGTGCGCGAGCAAAATTTAAGCTACA
ACAAGGCAAGGCTTGACCGACAATTGCATGAAGAATCTGCTTAGGGTTAGGCGTTTTGCGCTGCTTCGCG
ATGTACGGGCCAGATATACGCGTTGACATTGATTATTGACTAGTTATTAATAGTAATCAATTACGGGGTC
ATTAGTTCATAGCCCATATATGGAGTTCCGCGTTACATAACTTACGGTAAATGGCCCGCCTGGCTGACCG
CCCAACGACCCCCGCCCATTGACGTCAATAATGACGTATGTTCCCATAGTAACGCCAATAGGGACTTTCC
ATTGACGTCAATGGGTGGAGTATTTACGGTAAACTGCCCACTTGGCAGTACATCAAGTGTATCATATGCC
AAGTACGCCCCCTATTGACGTCAATGACGGTAAATGGCCCGCCTGGCATTATGCCCAGTACATGACCTTA
TGGGACTTTCCTACTTGGCAGTACATCTACGTATTAGTCATCGCTATTACCATGGTGATGCGGTTTTGGC
AGTACATCAATGGGCGTGGATAGCGGTTTGACTCACGGGGATTTCCAAGTCTCCACCCCATTGACGTCAA
TGGGAGTTTGTTTTGGCACCAAAATCAACGGGACTTTCCAAAATGTCGTAACAACTCCGCCCCATTGACG
CAAATGGGCGGTAGGCGTGTACGGTGGGAGGTCTATATAAGCAGAGCTCTCTGGCTAACTAGAGAACCCA
CTGCTTACTGGCTTATCGAAATTAATACGACTCACTATAGGGAGACCCAAGCTGGCTAGCGTTTAAACTT
AAGCTTATGGACTACAAGGACGATGACGACAAGGGAAGCGGAGGAAGCGGAGTGAGCAAGGGCGAGGAGC
TGTTCACCGGGGTGGTGCCCATCCTGGTCGAGCTGGACGGCGACGTAAACGGCCACAAGTTCAGCGTGTC
CGGCGAGGGCGAGGGCGATGCCACCTACGGCAAGCTGACCCTGAAGTTCATCTGCACCACCGGCAAGCTG
CCCGTGCCCTGGCCCACCCTCGTGACCACCTTCGGCTACGGCCTGATGTGCTTCGCCCGCTACCCCGACC
ACATGAAGCAGCACGACTTCTTCAAGTCCGCCATGCCCGAAGGCTACGTCCAGGAGCGCACCATCTTCTT
CAAGGACGACGGCAACTACAAGACCCGCGCCGAGGTGAAGTTCGAGGGCGACACCCTGGTGAACCGCATC
GAGCTGAAGGGCATCGACTTCAAGGAGGACGGCAACATCCTGGGGCACAAGCTGGAGTACAACTACAACA
GCCACAACGTCTATATCATGGCCGACAAGCAGAAGAACGGCATCAAGGTGAACTTCAAGATCCGCCACAA
CATCGAGGACGGCAGCGTGCAGCTCGCCGACCACTACCAGCAGAACACCCCCATCGGCGACGGCCCCGTG
CTGCTGCCCGACAACCACTACCTGAGCTACCAGTCCAAACTGAGCAAAGACCCCAACGAGAAGCGCGATC
ACATGGTCCTGCTGGAGTTCGTGACCGCCGCCGGGATCACTCTCGGCATGGACGAGCTGTACAAGTCTAG
AGGAAGCGGAGGAAGCGGAGGAAGCGGAGGAAGCGGAGGAAGCGGAATGGCAGCAGCTTACCTTGATCCA
AACTTGAATCATACACCAAGTTCAAGTGCAAAGACGCACCTCGGTACTGGGATGGAGCGTTCCCCGGGGG
CCATGGAGCGAGTCCTAAAGGTTTTTCACTACTTTGAAAACAGCAGCGAGCCAACGACGTGGGCCAGCAT
TATCCGGCATGGAGATGCTACTGATGTTCGAGGCATAATACAGAAGATTGTGGACTGTCACAAAGTGAAA
AATGTGGCCTGCTATGGGTTGCGACTCAGTCATCTGCAGTCTGAGGAGGTTCACTGGCTGCACCTGGACA
TGGGGGTATCCAATGTGAGAGAGAAATTTGAACTAGCACATCCTCCAGAAGAATGGAAATATGAACTGAG
AATTCGGTACCTGCCC
[369 nt withheld, positions 2117-2485]
GACAAGGAATGCTTCAAGTGTGCCCTTGGTTCAAGCTGGATTATTTCAGTGGAGCTGGCAATTGGCCCAG
AGGAAGGAATCAGCTACCTTACAGACAAGGGTGCAAATCCAACTCACCTGGCAGATTTTAATCAAGTACA
AACTATTCAGTATTCAAACAGTGAAGACAAGGACAGAAAAGGGATGTTGCAACTGAAGATAGCTGGTGCA
CCTGAGCCTCTGACAGTGACAGCACCATCCTTAACCATTGCAGAGAATATGGCTGACTTGATAGACGGAT
ACTGCCGACTGGTGAATGGAGCCACGCAATCTTTTATTATCAGGCCACAGAAAGAAGGTGAAAGAGCTTT
ACCATCAATACCAAAGCTGGCCAACAATGAGAAGCAAGGAGTAAGGTCGCACACAGTCTCTGTATCAGAA
ACAGATGACTATGCAGAGATAATAGATGAAGAAGATACTTATACAATGGGAAGCGGAGGAAGCGGAGAAT
TCGGAAGCGGAGAAAACCTGTATTTTCAGGGCGGAAGCGGAGGCGCGCCCGTGAGCAAGGGCGAGGAGCT
GTTCACCGGGGTGGTGCCCATCCTGGTCGAGCTGGACGGCGACGTAAACGGCCACAAGTTCAGCGTGTCC
GGCGAGGGCGAGGGCGATGCCACCTACGGCAAGCTGACCCTGAAGTTCATCTGCACCACCGGCAAGCTGC
CCGTGCCCTGGCCCACCCTCGTGACCACCCTGACCTGGGGCGTGCAGTGCTTCGCCCGCTACCCCGACCA
CATGAAGCAGCACGACTTCTTCAAGTCCGCCATGCCCGAAGGCTACGTCCAGGAGCGCACCATCTTCTTC
AAGGACGACGGCAACTACAAGACCCGCGCCGAGGTGAAGTTCGAGGGCGACACCCTGGTGAACCGCATCG
AGCTGAAGGGCATCGACTTCAAGGAGGACGGCAACATCCTGGGGCACAAGCTGGAGTACAACGCCATCAG
CGACAACGTCTATATCACCGCCGACAAGCAGAAGAACGGCATCAAGGCCAACTTCAAGATCCGCCACAAC
ATCGAGGACGGCAGCGTGCAGCTCGCCGACCACTACCAGCAGAACACCCCCATCGGCGACGGCCCCGTGC
TGCTGCCCGACAACCACTACCTGAGCACCCAGTCCAAGCTGAGCAAAGACCCCAACGAGAAGCGCGATCA
CATGGTCCTGCTGGAGTTCGTGACCGCCGCCGGGATCACTCTCGGCATGGACGAGCTGTACAAGTTAATT
AAGGGAAGCGGAGGAAGCGGAGGAAGCGGAGGAAGCGGACCATCAACCAGAGATTATGAAATTCAAAGGG
AGAGAATTGAACTGGGGCGCTGCATTGGTGAAGGACAGTTTGGAGATGTGCACCAAGGAATTTACATGAG
TCCGGAAAATCCAGCTATGGCTGTAGCAATCAAAACATGTAAAAACTGCACCTCAGACAGCGTTAGAGAA
AAGTTCCTACAAGAAGCCTTAACAATGCGTCAGTTTGATCATCCTCACATTGTGAAGCTCATTGGAGTTA
TTACAGAAAACCCAGTGTGGATAATCATGGAGCTCTGTACACTTGGAGAGTTGAGATCGTTTCTGCAAGT
AAGAAAATTCAGCTTGGACCTGGCCTCCCTCATCCTCTACGCTTACCAGCTTAGCACAGCACTTGCTTAC
CTAGAGAGCAAAAGATTTGTACATAGAGATATTGCTGCTAGGAACGTGCTGGTATCTGCCACTGACTGTG
TGAAATTGGGTGACTTTGGCTTATCCCGATACATGGAAGACAGTACTTACTATAAGGCGTCCAAAGGAAA
GTTACCTATCAAATGGATGGCTCCAGAGTCAATCAACTTCCGACGGTTTACCTCAGCAAGCGATGTGTGG
ATGTTTGGTGTGTGTATGTGGGAGATCCTGATGCATGGGGTAAAGCCCTTCCAGGGAGTGAAAAATAATG
ATGTTATTGGTCGGATTGAGAACGGTGAGCGGCTCCCCATGCCTCCGAACTGCCCTCCCACCCTCTACAG
CCTTATGACCAAGTGCTGGGCATACGACCCTAGTAGACGACCCAGGTTTACTGAACTTAAAGCACAACTC
AGTACAATACTGGAGGAGGAGAAGCTGCAGCAAGAGGAACGAATGAGAATGGAATCCAGGCGACAAGTCA
CAGTATCCTGGGACTCAGGAGGATCAGATGAAGCTCCTCCCAAGCCCAGCAGGCCTGGTTACCCCAGCCC
AAGGTCCAGTGAAGGGTTTTATCCGAGTCCTCAGCATATGGTACAGCCAAATCACTACCAGGTATCTGGC
TACTCTGGTTCTCATGGGATACCAGCCATGGCAGGCAGCATTTATCCTGGGCAGGCGTCTCTCTTGGATC
AAACAGATTCCTGGAACCATCGACCTCAGGAAGTATCAGCATGGCAGCCAAACATGGAGGATTCGGGCAC
TTTGGATGTACGAGGAATGGGGCAGGTTCTGCCCACACATCTCATGGAGGAGAGGTTAATAAGACAACAG
CAAGAGATGGAAGAAGATCAACGCTGGCTTGAGAAAGAGGAACGATTCCTGGTAATGAAACCTGATGTGC
GGCTCTCCAGAGGCAGCATTGAACGGGAGGACGGAGGTCTCCAGGGCCCAGCTGGTAACCAGCACATATA
TCAGCCTGTGGGTAAACCAGATCATGCCGCTCCACCAAAGAAGCCCCCTCGCCCTGGAGCCCCCCACTTG
GGCAGCCTCGCGAGCCTGAACAGCCCCGTGGACAGCTACAACGAAGGCGTGAAGATCAAGCCACAGGAAA
TCAGCCCTCCTCCTACGGCCAACCTGGACCGCTCCAATGACAAAGTCTATGAGAATGTAACCGGGCTGGT
GAAAGCTGTCATAGAGATGTCCAGTAAAATACAGCCAGCTCCGCCAGAGGAGTACGTGCCCATGGTAAAG
GAGGTTGGCTTGGCGCTGAGAACCTTGCTAGCAACAGTGGATGAGTCGCTGCCAGTGCTTCCTGCAAGCA
CCCACAGAGAGATTGAGATGGCCCAGAAACTGCTGAACTCTGACCTGGCTGAGCTCATTAACAAGATGAA
GCTGGCCCAGCAGTACGTCATGACCAGCCTGCAGCAGGAGTACAAGAAGCAAATGCTGACGGCTGCTCAC
GCTCTGGCTGTGGATGCCAAGAACTTGCTGGATGTCATCGATCAAGCCAGACTGAAAATGATCAGCCAGT
CCAGGCCCCACTGAGCGGCCGCTCGAGTCTAGAGGGCCCGTTTAAACCCGCTGATCAGCCTCGACTGTGC
CTTCTAGTTGCCAGCCATCTGTTGTTTGCCCCTCCCCCGTGCCTTCCTTGACCCTGGAAGGTGCCACTCC
CACTGTCCTTTCCTAATAAAATGAGGAAATTGCATCGCATTGTCTGAGTAGGTGTCATTCTATTCTGGGG
GGTGGGGTGGGGCAGGACAGCAAGGGGGAGGATTGGGAAGACAATAGCAGGCATGCTGGGGATGCGGTGG
GCTCTATGGCTTCTGAGGCGGAAAGAACCAGCTGGGGCTCTAGGGGGTATCCCC
[124 nt withheld, positions 6040-6163]
C
[91 nt withheld, positions 6165-6255]
AGGGTGATGGTTCACGTACCTAGAAGTTCCTATTCCGAAGTTCCTATTCTCTAGAAAGTATAGGAACTTC
CTTGGCCAAAAAGCCTGAACTCACCGCGACGTCTGTCGAGAAGTTTCTGATCGAAAAGTTCGACAGCGTC
TCCGACCTGATGCAGCTCTCGGAGGGCGAAGAATCTCGTGCTTTCAGCTTCGATGTAGGAGGGCGTGGAT
ATGTCCTGCGGGTAAATAGCTGCGCCGATGGTTTCTACAAAGATCGTTATGTTTATCGGCACTTTGCATC
GGCCGCGCTCCCGATTCCGGAAGTGCTTGACATTGGGGAATTCAGCGAGAGCCTGACCTATTGCATCTCC
CGCCGTGCACAGGGTGTCACGTTGCAAGACCTGCCTGAAACCGAACTGCCCGCTGTTCTGCAGCCGGTCG
CGGAGGCCATGGATGCGATCGCTGCGGCCGATCTTAGCCAGACGAGCGGGTTCGGCCCATTCGGACCGCA
AGGAATCGGTCAATACACTACATGGCGTGATTTCATATGCGCGATTGCTGATCCCCATGTGTATCACTGG
CAAACTGTGATGGACGACACCGTCAGTGCGTCCGTCGCGCAGGCTCTCGATGAGCTGATGCTTTGGGCCG
AGGACTGCCCCGAAGTCCGGCACCTCGTGCACGCGGATTTCGGCTCCAACAATGTCCTGACGGACAATGG
CCGCATAACAGCGGTCATTGACTGGAGCGAGGCGATGTTCGGGGATTCCCAATACGAGGTCGCCAACATC
TTCTTCTGGAGGCCGTGGTTGGCTTGTATGGAGCAGCAGACGCGCTACTTCGAGCGGAGGCATCCGGAGC
TTGCAGGATCGCCGCGGCTCCGGGCGTATATGCTCCGCATTGGTCTTGACCAACTCTATCAGAGCTTGGT
TGACGGCAATTTCGATGATGCAGCTTGGGCGCAGGGTCGATGCGACGCAATCGTCCGATCCGGAGCCGGG
ACTGTCGGGCGTACACAAATCGCCCGCAGAAGCGCGGCCGTCTGGACCGATGGCTGTGTAGAAGTACTCG
CCGATAGTGGAAACCGACGCCCCAGCACTCGTCCGAGGGCAAAGGAATAGCACGTACTACGAGATTTCGA
TTCCACCGCCGCCTTCTATGAAAGGTTGGGCTTCGGAATCGTTTTCCGGGACGCCGGCTGGATGATCCTC
CAGCGCGGGGATCTCATGCTGGAGTTCTTCGCCCACCCCAACTTGTTTATTGCAGCTTATAATGGTTACA
AATAAAGCAATAGCATCACAAATTTCACAAATAAAGCATTTTTTTCACTGCATTCTAGTTGTGGTTTGTC
CAAACTCATCAATGTATCTTATCATGTCTGTATACCGTCGACCTCTAGCTAGAGCTTGGCGTAATCATGG
TCATAGCTGTTTCCTGTGTGAAATTGTTATCCGCTCACAATTCCACACAACATACGAGCCGGAAGCATAA
AGTGTAAAGCCTGGGGTGCCTAATGAGTGAGCTAACTCACATTAATTGCGTTGCGCTCACTGCCCGCTTT
CCAGTCGGGAAACCTGTCGTGCCAGCTGCATTAATGAATCGGCCAACGCGCGGGGAGAGGCGGTTTGCGT
ATTGGGCGCTCTTCCGCTTCCTCGCTCACTGACTCGCTGCGCTCGGTCGTTCGGCTGCGGCGAGCGGTAT
CAGCTCACTCAAAGGCGGTAATACGGTTATCCACAGAATCAGGGGATAACGCAGGAAAGAACATGTGAGC
AAAAGGCCAGCAAAAGGCCAGGAACCGTAAAAAGGCCGCGTTGCTGGCGTTTTTCCATAGGCTCCGCCCC
CCTGACGAGCATCACAAAAATCGACGCTCAAGTCAGAGGTGGCGAAACCCGACAGGACTATAAAGATACC
AGGCGTTTCCCCCTGGAAGCTCCCTCGTGCGCTCTCCTGTTCCGACCCTGCCGCTTACCGGATACCTGTC
CGCCTTTCTCCCTTCGGGAAGCGTGGCGCTTTCTCATAGCTCACGCTGTAGGTATCTCAGTTCGGTGTAG
GTCGTTCGCTCCAAGCTGGGCTGTGTGCACGAACCCCCCGTTCAGCCCGACCGCTGCGCCTTATCCGGTA
ACTATCGTCTTGAGTCCAACCCGGTAAGACACGACTTATCGCCACTGGCAGCAGCCACTGGTAACAGGAT
TAGCAGAGCGAGGTATGTAGGCGGTGCTACAGAGTTCTTGAAGTGGTGGCCTAACTACGGCTACACTAGA
AGGACAGTATTTGGTATCTGCGCTCTGCTGAAGCCAGTTACCTTCGGAAAAAGAGTTGGTAGCTCTTGAT
CCGGCAAACAAACCACCGCTGGTAGCGGTGGTTTTTTTGTTTGCAAGCAGCAGATTACGCGCAGAAAAAA
AGGATCTCAAGAAGATCCTTTGATCTTTTCTACGGGGTCTGACGCTCAGTGGAACGAAAACTCACGTTAA
GGGATTTTGGTCATGAGATTATCAAAAAGGATCTTCACCTAGATCCTTTTAAATTAAAAATGAAGTTTTA
AATCAATCTAAAGTATATATGAGTAAACTTGGTCTGACAGTTACCAATGCTTAATCAGTGAGGCACCTAT
CTCAGCGATCTGTCTATTTCGTTCATCCATAGTTGCCTGACTCCCCGTCGTGTAGATAACTACGATACGG
GAGGGCTTACCATCTGGCCCCAGTGCTGCAATGATACCGCGAGACCCACGCTCACCGGCTCCAGATTTAT
CAGCAATAAACCAGCCAGCCGGAAGGGCCGAGCGCAGAAGTGGTCCTGCAACTTTATCCGCCTCCATCCA
GTCTATTAATTGTTGCCGGGAAGCTAGAGTAAGTAGTTCGCCAGTTAATAGTTTGCGCAACGTTGTTGCC
ATTGCTACAGGCATCGTGGTGTCACGCTCGTCGTTTGGTATGGCTTCATTCAGCTCCGGTTCCCAACGAT
CAAGGCGAGTTACATGATCCCCCATGTTGTGCAAAAAAGCGGTTAGCTCCTTCGGTCCTCCGATCGTTGT
CAGAAGTAAGTTGGCCGCAGTGTTATCACTCATGGTTATGGCAGCACTGCATAATTCTCTTACTGTCATG
CCATCCGTAAGATGCTTTTCTGTGACTGGTGAGTACTCAACCAAGTCATTCTGAGAATAGTGTATGCGGC
GACCGAGTTGCTCTTGCCCGGCGTCAATACGGGATAATACCGCGCCACATAGCAGAACTTTAAAAGTGCT
CATCATTGGAAAACGTTCTTCGGGGCGAAAACTCTCAAGGATCTTACCGCTGTTGAGATCCAGTTCGATG
TAACCCACTCGTGCACCCAACTGATCTTCAGCATCTTTTACTTTCACCAGCGTTTCTGGGTGAGCAAAAA
CAGGAAGGCAAAATGCCGCAAAAAAGGGAATAAGGGCGACACGGAAATGTTGAATACTCATACTCTTCCT
TTTTCAATATTATTGAAGCATTTATCAGGGTTATTGTCTCATGAGCGGATACATATTTGAATGTATTTAG
AAAAATAAACAAATAGGGGTTCCGCGCACATTTCCCCGAAAAGTGCCACCTGACGTC
