>Addgene plasmid #45047 | pCDNA-FRT-FAK0 | addgene partial sequence | sequence record 94245 | T7 5'-TAATACGACTCACTATAGGG-3'
ATGGACTACAAGGACTACAAGGACGATGACGACAAGGGAAGCGGAGGAAGCGGAGTGAGCAAGGGCGAGG
AGCTGTTCACCGGGGTGGTGCCCATCCTGGTCGAGCTGGACGGCGACGTAAACGGCCACAAGTTCAGCGT
GTCCGGCGAGGGCGAGGGCGATGCCACCTACGGCAAGCTGACCCTGAAGTTCATCTGCACCACCGGCAAG
CTGCCCGTGCCCTGGCCCACCCTCGTGACCACCTTCGGCTACGGCCTGATGTGCTTCGCCCGCTACCCCG
ACCACATGAAGCAGCACGACTTCTTCAAGTCCGCCATGCCCGAAGGCTACGTCCAGGAGCGCACCATCTT
CTTCAAGGACGACGGCAACTACAAGACCCGCGCCGAGGTGAAGTTCGAGGGCGACACCCTGGTGAACCGC
ATCGAGCTGAAGGGCATCGACTTCAAGGAGGACGGCAACATCCTGGGGCACAAGCTGGAGTACAACTACA
ACAGCCACAACGTCTATATCATGGCCGACAAGCAGAAGAACGGCATCAAGGTGAACTTCAAGATCCGCCA
CAACATCGAGGACGGCAGCGTGCAGCTCGCCGACCACTACCAGCAGAACACCCCCATCGGCGACGGCCCC
GTGCTGCTGCCCGACAACCACTACCTGAGCTACCAGTCCAAACTGAGCAAAGACCCCAACGAGAAGCGCG
ATCACATGGTCCTGCTGGAGTTCGTGACCGCCGCCGGGATCACTCTCGGCATGGACAAGCTGTACAAGTC
TAGAGGAAGCGGAAG
