>Addgene plasmid #45047 | pCDNA-FRT-FAK0 | addgene partial sequence | sequence record 94250 | BGH-rev 5'-TAGAAGGCACAGTCGAGG-3'
AGCGGCCGCTCAGTGGGGCCTGGACTGGCTGATCATTTTCAGTCTGGCTTGATCGATGACATCCAGCAAG
TTCTTGGCATCCACAGCCAGAGCGTGAGCAGCCGTCAGCATTTGCTTCTTGTACTCCTGCTGCAGGCTGG
TCATGACGTACTGCTGGGCCAGCTTCATCTTGTTAATGAGCTCAGCCAGGTCAGAGTTCAGCAGTTTCTG
GGCCATCTCAATCTCTCTGTGGGTGCTTGCAGGAAGCACTGGCAGCGACTCATCCACTGTTGCTAGCAAG
GTTCTCAGCGCCAAGCCAACCTCCTTTACCATGGGCACGTACTCCTCTGGCGGAGCTGGCTGTATTTTAC
TGGACATCTCTATGACAGCTTTCACCAGCCCGGTTACATTCTCATAGACTTTGTCATTGGAGCGGTCCAG
GTTGGCCGTAGGAGGAGGGCTGATTTCCTGTGGCTTGATCTTCACGCCTTCGTTGTAGCTGTCCACGGGG
CTGTTCAGGCTCGCGAGGCTGCCCAAGTGGGGGGCTCCAGGGCGAGGGGGCTTCTTTGGTGGAGCGGCAT
GATCTGGTTTACCCACAGGCTGATATATGTGCTGGTTACCAGCTGGGCCCTGGAGACCTCCGTCCTCCCG
TTCAATGCTGCCTCTGGAGAGCCGCACATCAGGTTTCATTACCAGGAATCGTTCCTCTTTCTCAAGCCAG
CGTTGATCTTCTTCCATCTCTTGCTGTTGTCTTATTAACCTCTCCTCCATGAGATGTGTGGGCAGAACCT
GCCCCATTCCTCGTACATCCAAAGTGCC
