>Addgene plasmid #45047 | pCDNA-FRT-FAK0 | addgene partial sequence | sequence record 94409 | synFAK-F 5'-CCTGATGCATGGGGTAAAGC-3'
TGATGTTATTGGTCGGATTGAGAACGGTGAGCGGCTCCCCATGCCTCCGAACTGCCCTCCCACCCTCTAC
AGCCTTATGACCAAGTGCTGGGCATACGACCCTAGTAGACGACCCAGGTTTACTGAACTTAAAGCACAAC
TCAGTACAATACTGGAGGAGGAGAAGCTGCAGCAAGAGGAACGAATGAGAATGGAATCCAGGCGACAAGT
CACAGTATCCTGGGACTCAGGAGGATCAGATGAAGCTCCTCCCAAGCCCAGCAGGCCTGGTTACCCCAGC
CCAAGGTCCAGTGAAGGGTTTTATCCGAGTCCTCAGCATATGGTACAGCCAAATCACTACCAGGTATCTG
GCTACTCTGGTTCTCATGGGATACCAGCCATGGCAGGCAGCATTTATCCTGGGCAGGCGTCTCTCTTGGA
TCAAACAGATTCCTGGAACCATCGACCTCAGGAAGTATCAGCATGGCAGCCAAACATGGAGGATTCGGGC
ACTTTGGATGTACGAGGAATGGGGCAGGTTCTGCCCACACATCTCATGGAGGAGAGGTTAATAAGACAAC
AGCAAGAGATGGAAGAAGATCAACGCTGGCTTGAGAAAGAGGAACGATTCCTGGTAATGAAACCTGATGT
GCGGCTCTCCAGAGGCAGCATTGAACGGGAGGACGGAGGTCTCCAGGGCCCAGCTGGTAACCAGCACATA
TATCAGCCTGTGGGTAAACCAGATCATGCCGCTCCACCAAAGAAGCCCCCTCGCCCTGGAGCCCCCCACT
TGGGCAGCCTCGCGAGCCTGAACAGCCCCGTGGACAGCTACAACGAAGGCGTGAAGATCAAGCCACAGGA
AATCAGCCCTCCTCCTACGGCCAACCTGGACCGCTCCAATGAC
