>Addgene plasmid #45047 | pCDNA-FRT-FAK0 | addgene partial sequence | sequence record 94410 | synFAK-R 5'-ACCGTTCTCAATCCGACCAA-3'
CTTTACCCCATGCATCAGGATCTCCCACATACACACACCAAACATCCACACATCGCTTGCTGAGGTAAAC
CGTCGGAAGTTGATTGACTCTGGAGCCATCCATTTGATAGGTAACTTTCCTTTGGACGCCTTATAGTAAG
TACTGTCTTCCATGTATCGGGATAAGCCAAAGTCACCCAATTTCACACAGTCAGTGGCAGATACCAGCAC
GTTCCTAGCAGCAATATCTCTATGTACAAATCTTTTGCTCTCTAGGTAAGCAAGTGCTGTGCTAAGCTGG
TAAGCGTAGAGGATGAGGGAGGCCAGGTCCAAGCTGAATTTTCTTACTTGCAGAAACGATCTCAACTCTC
CAAGTGTACAGAGCTCCATGATTATCCACACTGGGTTTTCTGTAATAACTCCAATGAGCTTCACAATGTG
AGGATGATCAAACTGACGCATTGTTAAGGCTTCTTGTAGGAACTTTTCTCTAACGCTGTCTGAGGTGCAG
TTTTTACATGTTTTGATTGCTACAGCCATAGCTGGATTTTCCGGACTCATGTAAATTCCTTGGTGCACAT
CTCCAAACTGTCCTTCACCAATGCAGCGCCCCAGTTCAATTCTCTCCCTTTGAATTTCATAATCTCTGGT
TGATGGTCCGCTTCCTCCGCTTCCTCCGCTTCCTCCGCTTCCCTTAATTAACTTGTACAGCTCGTCCATG
CCGAGAGTGATCCCGGCGGCGGTCACGAACTCCAGCAGGACCATGTGATCGCGCTTCTCGTTGGGGTCTT
TGCTCAGCTTGGACTGGGTGCTCAGGTAGTGGTTGTCGGGCAGCAGCACGGGGCCGTCGCCGATGGGGGT
GTTCTGCTGGTAGTGGTCGGCGAGCTGCACGCTGCCGTCCTCGATGTTGTGGCGGATCTTGAAAG
