>Addgene plasmid #45047 | pCDNA-FRT-FAK0 | addgene partial sequence | sequence record 94411 | FERM-F 5'-CCTACGGAGAGATGAGAGGC-3'
[162 nt withheld, positions 1-162]
GACAAGGAATGCTTCAAGTGTGCCCTTGGTTCAAGCTGGATTATTTCAGTGGAGCTGGCAATTGGCCCAG
AGGAAGGAATCAGCTACCTTACAGACAAGGGTGCAAATCCAACTCACCTGGCAGATTTTAATCAAGTACA
AACTATTCAGTATTCAAACAGTGAAGACAAGGACAGAAAAGGGATGTTGCAACTGAAGATAGCTGGTGCA
CCTGAGCCTCTGACAGTGACAGCACCATCCTTAACCATTGCAGAGAATATGGCTGACTTGATAGACGGAT
ACTGCCGACTGGTGAATGGAGCCACGCAATCTTTTATTATCAGGCCACAGAAAGAAGGTGAAAGAGCTTT
ACCATCAATACCAAAGCTGGCCAACAATGAGAAGCAAGGAGTAAGGTCGCACACAGTCTCTGTATCAGAA
ACAGATGACTATGCAGAGATAATAGATGAAGAAGATACTTATACAATGGGAAGCGGAGGAAGCGGAGAAT
TCGGAAGCGGAGAAAACCTGTATTTTCAGGGCGGAAGCGGAGGCGCGCCCGTGAGCAAGGGCGAGGAGCT
GTTCACCGGGGTGGTGCCCATCCTGGTCGAGCTGGACGGCGACGTAAACGGCCACAAGTTCAGCGTGTCC
GGCGAGGGCGAGGGCGATGCCACCTACGGCAAGCTGACCCTGAAGTTCATCTGCACCACCGGCAAGCTG
