>Addgene plasmid #45047 | pCDNA-FRT-FAK0 | addgene partial sequence | sequence record 94413 | FERM-R 5'-ACTGAATCTAGCAAACTCTTCGG-3'
[154 nt withheld, positions 1-154]
GTTTAAAGTTGGTTTGTCCTCAGTGAACTGGTTTAGAAATCCTTTGGGCAGGTACCGAATTCTCAGTTCA
TATTTCCATTCTTCTGGAGGATGTGCTAGTTCAAATTTCTCTCTCACATTGGATACCCCCATGTCCAGGT
GCAGCCAGTGAACCTCCTCAGACTGCAGATGACTGAGTCGCAACCCATAGCAGGCCACATTTTTCACTTT
GTGACAGTCCACAATCTTCTGTATTATGCCTCGAACATCAGTAGCATCTCCATGCCGGATAATGCTGGCC
CACGTCGTTGGCTCGCTGCTGTTTTCAAAGTAGTGAAAAACCTTTAGGACTCGCTCCATGGCCCCCGGGG
AACGCTCCATCCCAGTACCGAGGTGCGTCTTTGCACTTGAACTTGGTGTATGATTCAAGTTTGGATCAAG
GTAAGCTGCTGCCATTCCGCTTCCTCCGCTTCCTCCGCTTCCTCCGCTTCCTCCGCTTCCTCTAGACTTG
TACAGCTTGTCCATGCCGAGAGTGATCCCGGCGGCGGTCACGAACTCCAGCAGGACCATGTGATCGCGCT
TCTCGTTGGGGTCTTTGCTCAGTTTGGACTGGTAGCTCAGGTAGTGGTTGTCGGGCAGCAGCACGGGGCC
GTCGCCGATGGGGGTGTTCTGCTGGTAGTGGTCGGCGAGCTGCACGCTGCCGTCCTCGATGTTGTGGCGG
ATCTTGAAGTTCACCTTGATGCCGTTCTTCTGCTTGTCGGCCATG
